Addgene plasmid #216122: YIplac204-TDH3p-CDC19-CYC1t
Purpose: Yeast integrative vector for constitutive expression of CDC19 at the TRP1 locus
Depositing lab: Yvonne Nygård. Depositing organization: Chalmers University of Technology. Publication: Engineering of Saccharomyces cerevisiae for enhanced metabolic robustness and L-lactic acid production from lignocellulosic biomass. Choi B, Tafur Rangel A, Kerkhoven EJ, Nygard Y. Metab Eng. 2024 Jul;84:23-33. doi: 10.1016/j.ymben.2024.05.003. Epub 2024 May 23. PubMed 38788894.
Backbone
  Vector backbone: YIplac204-TDH3p-CYC1t
  Backbone manufacturer: Valeria Mapelli
  Backbone size w/o insert (bp): 4470
  Total vector size (bp): 5973
  Vector type: Yeast Expression
  Selectable markers: TRP1
Growth in bacteria
  Bacterial resistance: Ampicillin, 100 μg/mL
  Growth temperature: 37°C
  Growth strain: DH5alpha
  Copy number: High Copy
Gene/Insert
  Gene/Insert name: Pyruvate kinase 1 (alt name: CDC19)
  Species: S. cerevisiae (budding yeast); Saccharomyces cerevisiae
  Insert size (bp): 1503
  GenBank ID: 851193
  Promoter: TDH3 promoter
  Cloning method: Restriction Enzyme; 5′ cloning site SalI (not destroyed); 3′ cloning site BamHI (not destroyed)
  Sequencing primers: 5′ ACGGTAGGTATTGATTGTAATT; 3′ ATAGGGACCTAGACTTCAG
Terms and licenses: Academic/Nonprofit Terms; Industry Terms: Not Available to Industry
How to cite: YIplac204-TDH3p-CDC19-CYC1t was a gift from Yvonne Nygård (Addgene plasmid # 216122 ; http://n2t.net/addgene:216122 ; RRID:Addgene_216122)
