[The description below was written by a language model from this plasmid's Addgene catalogue record and pLannotate feature annotations shown in this document.]
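Description:
YIplac204-TDH3p-CDC19-CYC1t is a 5,973 bp yeast integrative expression plasmid built on a YIplac204 backbone that already carried a TDH3 promoter/CYC1 terminator cassette. As an integrative (YIp-type) vector, it has no yeast replication origin or centromere in its annotated features, so it can persist in Saccharomyces cerevisiae only by recombining into the genome. The record states that integration is targeted to the TRP1 locus. The plasmid-borne TRP1 gene, with its own promoter, provides both the homology for integration and the auxotrophic marker for selecting tryptophan prototrophs in a trp1 host. In E. coli the plasmid is maintained at high copy number through a ColE1/pUC-type origin and selected with ampicillin via the β-lactamase gene (AmpR). The lac promoter/operator, lacZα fragment, pUC multiple cloning site fragment, and partial lacI, bom and rop sequences are remnants of the pUC-derived backbone and have no evident role in the yeast application.

The payload is the S. cerevisiae CDC19 open reading frame (also called PYK1), which encodes pyruvate kinase 1, the glycolytic enzyme that converts phosphoenolpyruvate to pyruvate. The roughly 1.5 kb insert was cloned between SalI and BamHI sites, both of which are retained. It sits downstream of the TDH3 (glyceraldehyde-3-phosphate dehydrogenase, "GAP") promoter, a strong constitutive yeast promoter, and upstream of the CYC1 transcription terminator. No epitope tags or reporters are annotated. The construct gives stable, constitutive overexpression of pyruvate kinase from a chromosomal copy. It was deposited in connection with work on engineering S. cerevisiae for improved metabolic robustness and L-lactic acid production from lignocellulosic biomass.
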