Features (pLannotate 1.2.2; 16 found; start..end, strand, type, name):
      1..93      +  CDS            lacI (fragment): lac repressor; lacI; The lac repressor binds to the lac operator to inhibit transcription in E. coli. This inhibition can be relieved by adding lactose or isopropyl-β-D-thiogalactopyranoside (IPTG).
    106..127     +  protein_bind   CAP binding site: CAP binding activates transcription in the presence of cAMP. E. coli catabolite activator protein
    142..172     +  promoter       lac promoter: promoter for the E. coli lac operon
    180..196     +  protein_bind   lac operator: The lac repressor binds to the lac operator to inhibit transcription in E. coli. This inhibition can be relieved by adding lactose or isopropyl-β-D-thiogalactopyranoside (IPTG). lac repressor encoded by lacI
    252..895     +  promoter       GAP promoter: S. cerevisiae TDH3; promoter for glyceraldehyde-3-phosphate dehydrogenase
    918..2417    +  CDS            CDC19: KPYK1_YEAST - Also known as PYK1. Experimental evidence at protein level: Swiss-Prot protein existence level 1. From Saccharomyces cerevisiae (strain ATCC 204508 / S288c) (Baker's yeast).
   2420..2442    -  misc_feature   MCS (fragment): pUC18/19 multiple cloning site
   2464..2711    +  terminator     CYC1 terminator: S. cerevisiae CYC1; transcription terminator for CYC1
   2714..2871    +  CDS            lacZα (fragment): LacZα fragment of β-galactosidase; lacZ fragment
   2877..2976    -  misc_feature   bom (fragment): basis of mobility region from pBR322
   3078..3113    -  CDS            rop (fragment): Rop protein, which maintains plasmids at low copy number; rop
   3206..3877    -  CDS            TRP1: TRPF_YEAST - Experimental evidence at protein level: Swiss-Prot protein existence level 1. From Saccharomyces cerevisiae (strain ATCC 204508 / S288c) (Baker's yeast).
   3878..3979    -  promoter       TRP1 promoter: S. cerevisiae TRP1
   4067..4171    +  promoter       AmpR promoter: bla
   4172..5032    +  CDS            AmpR: β-lactamase; bla; confers resistance to ampicillin, carbenicillin, and related antibiotics
   5203..5791    +  rep_origin     ori: high-copy-number ColE1/pMB1/pBR322/pUC origin of replication
>Addgene plasmid #216122 | YIplac204-TDH3p-CDC19-CYC1t | addgene full sequence | sequence record 430351 | Addgene NGS Result
GCGCCCAATACGCAAACCGCCTCTCCCCGCGCGTTGGCCGATTCATTAATGCAGCTGGCACGACAGGTTT
CCCGACTGGAAAGCGGGCAGTGAGCGCAACGCAATTAATGTGAGTTAGCTCACTCATTAGGCACCCCAGG
CTTTACACTTTATGCTTCCGGCTCGTATGTTGTGTGGAATTGTGAGCGGATAACAATTTCACACAGGAAA
CAGCTATGACCATGATTACGCCAAGCTTCAGTTCGAGTTTATCATTATCAATACTGCCATTTCAAAGAAT
ACGTAAATAATTAATAGTAGTGATTTTCCTAACTTTATTTAGTCAAAAAATTAGCCTTTTAATTCTGCTG
TAACCCGTACATGCCCAAAATAGGGGGCGGGTTACACAGAATATATAACATCGTAGGTGTCTGGGTGAAC
AGTTTATTCCTGGCATCCACTAAATATAATGGAGCCCGCTTTTTAAGCTGGCATCCAGAAAAAAAAAGAA
TCCCAGCACCAAAATATTGTTTTCTTCACCAACCATCAGTTCATAGGTCCATTCTCTTAGCGCAACTACA
GAGAACAGGGGCACAAACAGGCAAAAAACGGGCACAACCTCAATGGAGTGATGCAACCTGCCTGGAGTAA
ATGATGACACAAGGCAATTGACCCACGCATGTATCTATCTCATTTTCTTACACCTTCTATTACCTTCTGC
TCTCTCTGATTTGGAAAAAGCTGAAAAAAAAGGTTGAAACCAGTTCCCTGAAATTATTCCCCTACTTGAC
TAATAAGTATATAAAGACGGTAGGTATTGATTGTAATTCTGTAAATCTATTTCTTAAACTTCTTAAATTC
TACTTTTATAGTTAGTCTTTTTTTTAGTTTTAAAACACCAAGAACTTAGTTTCGAATAAACACACCTGCA
GGTCGACATGTCTAGATTAGAAAGATTGACCTCATTAAACGTTGTTGCTGGTTCTGACTTGAGAAGAACC
TCCATCATTGGTACCATCGGTCCAAAGACCAACAACCCAGAAACCTTGGTTGCTTTGAGAAAGGCTGGTT
TGAACATTGTCCGTATGAACTTCTCTCACGGTTCTTACGAATACCACAAGTCTGTCATTGACAACGCCAG
AAAGTCCGAAGAATTGTACCCAGGTAGACCATTGGCCATTGCTTTGGACACCAAGGGTCCAGAAATCAGA
ACTGGTACCACCACCAACGATGTTGACTACCCAATCCCACCAAACCACGAAATGATCTTCACCACCGATG
ACAAGTACGCTAAGGCTTGTGACGACAAGATCATGTACGTTGACTACAAGAACATCACCAAGGTCATCTC
CGCTGGTAGAATCATCTACGTTGATGATGGTGTTTTGTCTTTCCAAGTTTTGGAAGTCGTTGACGACAAG
ACTTTGAAGGTCAAGGCTTTGAACGCCGGTAAGATCTGTTCCCACAAGGGTGTCAACTTACCAGGTACCG
ATGTCGATTTGCCAGCTTTGTCTGAAAAGGACAAGGAAGATTTGAGATTCGGTGTCAAGAACGGTGTCCA
CATGGTCTTCGCTTCTTTCATCAGAACCGCCAACGATGTTTTGACCATCAGAGAAGTCTTGGGTGAACAA
GGTAAGGACGTCAAGATCATTGTCAAGATTGAAAACCAACAAGGTGTTAACAACTTCGACGAAATCTTGA
AGGTCACTGACGGTGTTATGGTTGCCAGAGGTGACTTGGGTATTGAAATCCCAGCCCCAGAAGTCTTGGC
TGTCCAAAAGAAATTGATTGCTAAGTCTAACTTGGCTGGTAAGCCAGTTATCTGTGCTACCCAAATGTTG
GAATCCATGACTTACAACCCAAGACCAACCAGAGCTGAAGTTTCCGATGTCGGTAACGCTATCTTGGATG
GTGCTGACTGTGTTATGTTGTCTGGTGAAACCGCCAAGGGTAACTACCCAATCAACGCCGTTACCACTAT
GGCTGAAACCGCTGTCATTGCTGAACAAGCTATCGCTTACTTGCCAAACTACGATGACATGAGAAACTGT
ACTCCAAAGCCAACCTCCACCACCGAAACCGTCGCTGCCTCCGCTGTCGCTGCTGTTTTCGAACAAAAGG
CCAAGGCTATCATTGTCTTGTCCACTTCCGGTACCACCCCAAGATTGGTTTCCAAGTACAGACCAAACTG
TCCAATCATCTTGGTTACCAGATGCCCAAGAGCTGCTAGATTCTCTCACTTGTACAGAGGTGTCTTCCCA
TTCGTTTTCGAAAAGGAACCTGTCTCTGACTGGACTGATGATGTTGAAGCCCGTATCAACTTCGGTATTG
AAAAGGCTAAGGAATTCGGTATCTTGAAGAAGGGTGACACTTACGTTTCCATCCAAGGTTTCAAGGCCGG
TGCTGGTCACTCCAACACTTTGCAAGTCTCTACCGTTTAAGGATCCCCGGGTACCGAGCTCGGCCCCTTT
TCCTTTGTCGATATCATGTAATTAGTTATGTCACGCTTACATTCACGCCCTCCCCCCACATCCGCTCTAA
CCGAAAAGGAAGGAGTTAGACAACCTGAAGTCTAGGTCCCTATTTATTTTTTTATAGTTATGTTAGTATT
AAGAACGTTATTTATATTTCAAATTTTTCTTTTTTTTCTGTACAAACGCGTGTACGCATGTAACATTATA
CTGAAAACCTTGCTTGAGAAGGTTTTGGGACGCTCGAAGGCTTTAATTTGCGAATTCACTGGCCGTCGTT
TTACAACGTCGTGACTGGGAAAACCCTGGCGTTACCCAACTTAATCGCCTTGCAGCACATCCCCCTTTCG
CCAGCTGGCGTAATAGCGAAGAGGCCCGCACCGATCGCCCTTCCCAACAGTTGCGCAGCCTGAATGGCGA
ATGGCGCCTGATGCGGTATTTTCTCCTTACGCATCTGTGCGGTATTTCACACCGCATATGGTGCACTCTC
AGTACAATCTGCTCTGATGCCGCATAGTTAAGCCAGCCCCGACACCCGCCAACACCCGCTGACGCGCCCT
GACGGGCTTGTCTGCTCCCGGCATCCGCTTACAGACAAGCTGTGACCGTCTCCGGGAGCTGCATGTGTCA
GAGGTTTTCACCGTCATCACCGAAACGCGCGAGACGAAAGGGCGATCTTTTATGCTTGCTTTTCAAAAGG
CTTGCAGGCAAGTGCACAAACAATACTTAAATAAATACTACTCAGTAATAACCTATTTCTTAGCATTTTT
GACGAAATTTGCTATTTTGTTAGAGTCTTTTACACCATTTGTCTCCACACCTCCGCTTACATCAACACCA
ATAACGCCATTTAATCTAAGCGCATCACCAACATTTTCTGGCGTCAGTCCACCAGCTAACATAAAATGTA
AGCTCTCGGGGCTCTCTTGCCTTCCAACCCAGTCAGAAATCGAGTTCCAATCCAAAAGTTCACCTGTCCC
ACCTGCTTCTGAATCAAACAAGGGAATAAACGAATGAGGTTTCTGTGAAGCTGCACTGAGTAGTATGTTG
CAGTCTTTTGGAAATACGAGTCTTTTAATAACTGGCAAACCGAGGAACTCTTGGTATTCTTGCCACGACT
CATCTCCATGCAGTTGGACGATATCAATGCCGTAATCATTGACCAGAGCCAAAACATCCTCCTTAGGTTG
ATTACGAAACACGCCAACCAAGTATTTCGGAGTGCCTGAACTATTTTTATATGCTTTTACAAGACTTGAA
ATTTTCCTTGCAATAACCGGGTCAATTGTTCTCTTTCTATTGGGCACACATATAATACCCAGCAAGTCAG
CATCGGAATCTAGTGCACATTCTGCGGCCTCTGTGCTCTGCAAGCCGCAAACTTTCACCAATGGACCAGA
ACTACCTGTGAAATTAATAACAGACATACTCCAAGCTGCCTTTGTGTGCTTAATCACGTATACTCACGTG
CTCAATAGTCACCAATGCCCTCCCTCTTGGCCCTCTCCTTTTCTTTTTTCGACCGAATTGGCCTCGTGAT
ACGCCTATTTTTATAGGTTAATGTCATGATAATAATGGTTTCTTAGACGTCAGGTGGCACTTTTCGGGGA
AATGTGCGCGGAACCCCTATTTGTTTATTTTTCTAAATACATTCAAATATGTATCCGCTCATGAGACAAT
AACCCTGATAAATGCTTCAATAATATTGAAAAAGGAAGAGTATGAGTATTCAACATTTCCGTGTCGCCCT
TATTCCCTTTTTTGCGGCATTTTGCCTTCCTGTTTTTGCTCACCCAGAAACGCTGGTGAAAGTAAAAGAT
GCTGAAGATCAGTTGGGTGCACGAGTGGGTTACATCGAACTGGATCTCAACAGCGGTAAGATCCTTGAGA
GTTTTCGCCCCGAAGAACGTTTTCCAATGATGAGCACTTTTAAAGTTCTGCTATGTGGCGCGGTATTATC
CCGTATTGACGCCGGGCAAGAGCAACTCGGTCGCCGCATACACTATTCTCAGAATGACTTGGTTGAGTAC
TCACCAGTCACAGAAAAGCATCTTACGGATGGCATGACAGTAAGAGAATTATGCAGTGCTGCCATAACCA
TGAGTGATAACACTGCGGCCAACTTACTTCTGACAACGATCGGAGGACCGAAGGAGCTAACCGCTTTTTT
GCACAACATGGGGGATCATGTAACTCGCCTTGATCGTTGGGAACCGGAGCTGAATGAAGCCATACCAAAC
GACGAGCGTGACACCACGATGCCTGTAGCAATGGCAACAACGTTGCGCAAACTATTAACTGGCGAACTAC
TTACTCTAGCTTCCCGGCAACAATTAATAGACTGGATGGAGGCGGATAAAGTTGCAGGACCACTTCTGCG
CTCGGCCCTTCCGGCTGGCTGGTTTATTGCTGATAAATCTGGAGCCGGTGAGCGTGGGTCTCGCGGTATC
ATTGCAGCACTGGGGCCAGATGGTAAGCCCTCCCGTATCGTAGTTATCTACACGACGGGGAGTCAGGCAA
CTATGGATGAACGAAATAGACAGATCGCTGAGATAGGTGCCTCACTGATTAAGCATTGGTAACTGTCAGA
CCAAGTTTACTCATATATACTTTAGATTGATTTAAAACTTCATTTTTAATTTAAAAGGATCTAGGTGAAG
ATCCTTTTTGATAATCTCATGACCAAAATCCCTTAACGTGAGTTTTCGTTCCACTGAGCGTCAGACCCCG
TAGAAAAGATCAAAGGATCTTCTTGAGATCCTTTTTTTCTGCGCGTAATCTGCTGCTTGCAAACAAAAAA
ACCACCGCTACCAGCGGTGGTTTGTTTGCCGGATCAAGAGCTACCAACTCTTTTTCCGAAGGTAACTGGC
TTCAGCAGAGCGCAGATACCAAATACTGTTCTTCTAGTGTAGCCGTAGTTAGGCCACCACTTCAAGAACT
CTGTAGCACCGCCTACATACCTCGCTCTGCTAATCCTGTTACCAGTGGCTGCTGCCAGTGGCGATAAGTC
GTGTCTTACCGGGTTGGACTCAAGACGATAGTTACCGGATAAGGCGCAGCGGTCGGGCTGAACGGGGGGT
TCGTGCACACAGCCCAGCTTGGAGCGAACGACCTACACCGAACTGAGATACCTACAGCGTGAGCTATGAG
AAAGCGCCACGCTTCCCGAAGGGAGAAAGGCGGACAGGTATCCGGTAAGCGGCAGGGTCGGAACAGGAGA
GCGCACGAGGGAGCTTCCAGGGGGAAACGCCTGGTATCTTTATAGTCCTGTCGGGTTTCGCCACCTCTGA
CTTGAGCGTCGATTTTTGTGATGCTCGTCAGGGGGGCGGAGCCTATGGAAAAACGCCAGCAACGCGGCCT
TTTTACGGTTCCTGGCCTTTTGCTGGCCTTTTGCTCACATGTTCTTTCCTGCGTTATCCCCTGATTCTGT
GGATAACCGTATTACCGCCTTTGAGTGAGCTGATACCGCTCGCCGCAGCCGAACGACCGAGCGCAGCGAG
TCAGTGAGCGAGGAAGCGGAAGA
